>Addgene plasmid #161543 | pJM582 EF1α 3xFLAG-NLS-VP64-ZF2 in TUPV2 | addgene full sequence | sequence record 317917 | Addgene NGS Result
GCTCCGGTGCCCGTCAGTGGGCAGAGCGCACATCGCCCACAGTCCCCGAGAAGTTGGGGGGAGGGGTCGG
CAATTGAACCGGTGCCTAGAGAAGGTGGCGCGGGGTAAACTGGGAAAGTGATGTCGTGTACTGGCTCCGC
CTTTTTCCCGAGGGTGGGGGAGAACCGTATATAAGTGCAGTAGTCGCCGTGAACGTTCTTTTTCGCAACG
GGTTTGCCGCCAGAACACAGGTAAGTGCCGTGTGTGGTTCCCGCGGGCCTGGCCTCTTTACGGGTTATGG
CCCTTGCGTGCCTTGAATTACTTCCACGCCCCTGGCTGCAGTACGTGATTCTTGATCCCGAGCTTCGGGT
TGGAAGTGGGTGGGAGAGTTCGAGGCCTTGCGCTTAAGGAGCCCCTTCGCCTCGTGCTTGAGTTGAGGCC
TGGCTTGGGCGCTGGGGCCGCCGCGTGCGAATCTGGTGGCACCTTCGCGCCTGTCTCGCTGCTTTCGATA
AGTCTCTAGCCATTTAAAATTTTTGATGACCTGCTGCGACGCTTTTTTTCTGGCAAGATAGTCTTGTAAA
TGCGGGCCAAGATCTGCACACTGGTATTTCGGTTTTTGGGGCCGCGGGCGGCGACGGGGCCCGTGCGTCC
CAGCGCACATGTTCGGCGAGGCGGGGCCTGCGAGCGCGGCCACCGAGAATCGGACGGGGGTAGTCTCAAG
CTGGCCGGCCTGCTCTGGTGCCTGGCCTCGCGCCGCCGTGTATCGCCCCGCCCTGGGCGGCAAGGCTGGC
CCGGTCGGCACCAGTTGCGTGAGCGGAAAGATGGCCGCTTCCCGGCCCTGCTGCAGGGAGCTCAAAATGG
AGGACGCGGCGCTCGGGAGAGCGGGCGGGTGAGTCACCCACACAAAGGAAAAGGGCCTTTCCGTCCTCAG
CCGTCGCTTCATGTGACTCCACGGAGTACCGGGCGCCGTCCAGGCACCTCGATTAGTTCTCGAGCTTTTG
GAGTACGTCGTCTTTAGGTTGGGGGGAGGGGTTTTATGCGATGGAGTTTCCCCACACTGAGTGGGTGGAG
ACTGAAGTTAGGCCAGCTTGGCACTTGATGTAATTCTCCTTGGAATTTGCCCTTTTTGAGTTTGGATCTT
GGTTCATTCTCAAGCCTCAGACAGTGGTTCAAAGTTTTTTTCTTCCATTTCAGGTGTCGTGAGAGCTCGT
TTAGTGAACCGTCAGATCGCCTGGAGACGCCATCCACGCTGTTTTGACCTCCATAGAAGAGAACGGGACC
GATCCAAATTCTCGAGGCTAGCGCCACCATGGATTATAAGGATCACGATGGCGACTACAAGGACCACGAT
ATTGACTACAAAGACGATGACGATAAAATGGCTCCTAAGAAAAAGCGCAAAGTCGGTATCCATGGCGTTC
CCGGATCAGACGCATTGGACGATTTTGATCTGGATATGCTGGGAAGTGACGCCCTCGATGATTTTGACCT
TGACATGCTTGGTTCGGATGCCCTTGATGACTTTGACCTCGACATGCTCGGCAGTGACGCCCTTGATGAT
TTCGACCTGGACATGCTGATTAACTCTAGAAGTTCCGGATCTTCTGGTTCTGGTTCTGGTTCAGGATCCG
GTACCGGTGGAGCTAGACCCGGGGAGCGCCCCTTCCAGTGTCGCATTTGCATGCGGAACTTTTCGAGAAA
TTTCATTTTGCAAAGACATACCCGTACTCATACCGGTGAAAAACCGTTTCAGTGTCGGATCTGTATGCGA
AATTTCTCCGATAGAGCTAATTTGAGGAGGCATCTGCGTACGCACACCGGCGAGAAGCCATTCCAATGCC
GAATATGCATGCGCAACTTCAGTAGACATGATCAATTGACTAGACACCTAAAAACCCACCTGAGAGGATC
TTAAGCGGCCGCTCGAGTCTAGAGGGCCCGTTTAAACCCGCTGATCAGCCTCGACTGTGCCTTCTAGTTG
CCAGCCATCTGTTGTTTGCCCCTCCCCCGTGCCTTCCTTGACCCTGGAAGGTGCCACTCCCACTGTCCTT
TCCTAATAAAATGAGGAAATTGCATCGCATTGTCTGAGTAGGTGTCATTCTATTCTGGGGGGTGGGGTGG
GGCAGGACAGCAAGGGGGAGGATTGGGAAGTCAATAGCAGGCATGCTGGGGATGCGGTGGGCTCTATGGC
TTCTGAGGCAGGTCGAAGAACTATTTCCTGGCTGTTACGCGAGCGCATCGCGATAAGCTCTAGAGGGACA
GCCCCCCCCCAAAGCCCCCAGGGATGTAATTACGTCCCTCCCCCGCTAGGGGGCAGCAGCGAGCCGCCCG
GGGCTCCGCTCCGGTCCGGCGCTCCCCCCGCATCCCCGAGCCGGCAGCGTGCGGGGACAGCCCGGGCACG
GGGAAGGTGGCACGGGATCGCTTTCCTCTGAACGCTTCTCGCTGCTCTTTGAGCCTGCAGACACCTGGGG
GGATACGGGGAAAAAGCTTTAGGCTGAAAGAGAGATTTAGAATGACAGAATCATAGAACGGCCTGCGTAC
GGATGGGGCTCTAGCTCTAGAGCTTGATATCGAATTCCTGCAGCCCCGCTAGAGGGACAGCCCCCCCCCA
AAGCCCCCAGGGATGTAATTACGTCCCTCCCCCGCTAGGGGGCAGCAGCGAGCCGCCCGGGGCTCCGCTC
CGGTCCGGCGCTCCCCCCGCATCCCCGAGCCGGCAGCGTGCGGGGACAGCCCGGGCACGGGGAAGGTGGC
ACGGGATCGCTTTCCTCTGAACGCTTCTCGCTGCTCTTTGAGCCTGCAGACACCTGGGGGGATACGGGGA
AAAAGCTTTAGGCTGAAAGAGAGATTTAGAATGACAGAATCATAGAACGGCCTGGGCGCGCCTGGTGGCG
AACGATCAACAGACGGGAGAGGACTAAAGTCTTCGCTGACAGCGACCGGACTCTAGGGGGTATCCCC
[124 nt withheld, positions 2938-3061]
C
[91 nt withheld, positions 3063-3153]
A
[49 nt withheld, positions 3155-3203]
CCTTTGACGTTGGAGTCCACGTTCTTT
[37 nt withheld, positions 3231-3267]
ACCCTATCTCGGTCTATTCTTTTGATTTATAAGGGATTTTGCCGATTTCGGCCTATTGGTTAAAAAATGA
GCTGATTTAACAAAAATTTAACGCGAATTAATTCTGTGGAATGTGTGTCAGTTAGGCTCAATTAGTCAGC
AACCATAGTCCCGCCCCTAACTCCGCCCATCCCGCCCCTAACTCCGCCCAGTTCCGCCCATTCTCCGCCC
CATGGCTGACTAATTTTTTTTATTTATGCAGAGGCCGAGGCCGCCTCTGCCTCTGAGCTATTCCAGAAGT
AGTGAGGAGGCTTTTTTGGAGGCCTAGGCTTTTGCAAAAAGCTCCCGGGAGCTTGTATATCCATTTTCGG
AGGTTGGGCTTCGGAATCGTTTTCCGGGACGCCGGCTGGATGATCCTCCAGCGCGGGGATCTCATGCTGG
AGTTCTTCGCCCACCCCAACTTGTTTATTGCAGCTTATAATGGTTACAAATAAAGCAATAGCATCACAAA
TTTCACAAATAAAGCATTTTTTTCACTGCATTCTAGTTGTGGTTTGTCCAAACTCATCAATGTATCTTAT
CATGTCTGTATACCGTCGACCTCTAGCTAGAGCTTGGCGTAATCATGGTCATAGCTGTTTCCTGTGTGAA
ATTGTTATCCGCTCACAATTCCACACAACATACGAGCCGGAAGCATAAAGTGTAAAGCCTGGGGTGCCTA
ATGAGTGAGCTAACTCACATTAATTGCGTTGCGCTCACTGCCCGCTTTCCAGTCGGGAAACCTGTCGTGC
CAGCTGCATTAATGAATCGGCCAACGCGCGGGGAGAGGCGGTTTGCGTATTGGGCGCTCTTCCGCTTCCT
CGCTCACTGACTCGCTGCGCTCGGTCGTTCGGCTGCGGCGAGCGGTATCAGCTCACTCAAAGGCGGTAAT
ACGGTTATCCACAGAATCAGGGGATAACGCAGGAAAGAACATGTGAGCAAAAGGCCAGCAAAAGGCCAGG
AACCGTAAAAAGGCCGCGTTGCTGGCGTTTTTCCATAGGCTCCGCCCCCCTGACGAGCATCACAAAAATC
GACGCTCAAGTCAGAGGTGGCGAAACCCGACAGGACTATAAAGATACCAGGCGTTTCCCCCTGGAAGCTC
CCTCGTGCGCTCTCCTGTTCCGACCCTGCCGCTTACCGGATACCTGTCCGCCTTTCTCCCTTCGGGAAGC
GTGGCGCTTTCTCATAGCTCACGCTGTAGGTATCTCAGTTCGGTGTAGGTCGTTCGCTCCAAGCTGGGCT
GTGTGCACGAACCCCCCGTTCAGCCCGACCGCTGCGCCTTATCCGGTAACTATCGTCTTGAGTCCAACCC
GGTAAGACACGACTTATCGCCACTGGCAGCAGCCACTGGTAACAGGATTAGCAGAGCGAGGTATGTAGGC
GGTGCTACAGAGTTCTTGAAGTGGTGGCCTAACTACGGCTACACTAGAAGAACAGTATTTGGTATCTGCG
CTCTGCTGAAGCCAGTTACCTTCGGAAAAAGAGTTGGTAGCTCTTGATCCGGCAAACAAACCACCGCTGG
TAGCGGTGGTTTTTTTGTTTGCAAGCAGCAGATTACGCGCAGAAAAAAAGGATCTCAAGAAGATCCTTTG
ATCTTTTCTACGGGGTCTGACGCTCAGTGGAACGAAAACTCACGTTAAGGGATTTTGGTCATGAGATTAT
CAAAAAGGATCTTCACCTAGATCCTTTTAAATTAAAAATGAAGTTTTAAATCAATCTAAAGTATATATGA
GTAAACTTGGTCTGACAGTTACCAATGCTTAATCAGTGAGGCACCTATCTCAGCGATCTGTCTATTTCGT
TCATCCATAGTTGCCTGACTCCCCGTCGTGTAGATAACTACGATACGGGAGGGCTTACCATCTGGCCCCA
GTGCTGCAATGATACCGCGAGATCCACGCTCACCGGCTCCAGATTTATCAGCAATAAACCAGCCAGCCGG
AAGGGCCGAGCGCAGAAGTGGTCCTGCAACTTTATCCGCCTCCATCCAGTCTATTAATTGTTGCCGGGAA
GCTAGAGTAAGTAGTTCGCCAGTTAATAGTTTGCGCAACGTTGTTGCCATTGCTACAGGCATCGTGGTGT
CACGCTCGTCGTTTGGTATGGCTTCATTCAGCTCCGGTTCCCAACGATCAAGGCGAGTTACATGATCCCC
CATGTTGTGCAAAAAAGCGGTTAGCTCCTTCGGTCCTCCGATCGTTGTCAGAAGTAAGTTGGCCGCAGTG
TTATCACTCATGGTTATGGCAGCACTGCATAATTCTCTTACTGTCATGCCATCCGTAAGATGCTTTTCTG
TGACTGGTGAGTACTCAACCAAGTCATTCTGAGAATAGTGTATGCGGCGACCGAGTTGCTCTTGCCCGGC
GTCAATACGGGATAATACCGCGCCACATAGCAGAACTTTAAAAGTGCTCATCATTGGAAAACGTTCTTCG
GGGCGAAAACTCTCAAGGATCTTACCGCTGTTGAGATCCAGTTCGATGTAACCCACTCGTGCACCCAACT
GATCTTCAGCATCTTTTACTTTCACCAGCGTTTCTGGGTGAGCAAAAACAGGAAGGCAAAATGCCGCAAA
AAAGGGAATAAGGGCGACACGGAAATGTTGAATACTCATACTCTTCCTTTTTCAATATTATTGAAGCATT
TATCAGGGTTATTGTCTCATGAGCGGATACATATTTGAATGTATTTAGAAAAATAAACAAATAGGGGTTC
CGCGCACATTTCCCCGAAAAGTGCCACCTGACGTCGACGGATCGGGAGATCGAAGACGGGCAAAACCGAT
GTTGACGGACTAATCCTGACAAGATCTGGGGAGGTCGCTGAGTAGTGCGCGAGCAAAATTTAAGCTACAA
CAAGGCAAGGCTTGACCGACAATTGCATGAAGAATCTGCTTAGGGTTAGGCGTTTTGCGCTGCTTCGCGA
TGTACGGGCCAGATATACGCGTGAGTAATTCATACAAAAGGACTCGCCCCTGCCTTGGGGAATCCCAGGG
ACCGTCGTTAAACTCCCACTAACGTAGAACCCAGAGATCGCTGCGTTCCCGCCCCCTCACCCGCCCGCTC
TCGTCATCACTGAGGTGGAGAAGAGCATGCGTGAG
Features (pLannotate 1.2.2; 20 found; start..end, strand, type, name):
     19..230     +  promoter       EF-1α core promoter: core promoter for human elongation factor EF-1α
    231..344     +  intron         EF-1α intron A (fragment): intron upstream of the start codon of human EF-1α
    970..1173    +  intron         EF-1α intron A: truncated intron upstream of the start codon of human EF-1α
   1182..1216    +  promoter       TRE3GV promoter (fragment): 3rd-generation Tet-responsive promoter that can be activated by binding of Tet-On® 3G, optimized for retroviral and lentiviral vectors
   1334..1357    +  CDS            3xFLAG (fragment): three tandem FLAG® epitope tags
   1529..1545    +  CDS            VP96 (fragment): 6 tandem repeats of the minimal activation domain of herpes simplex virus VP16 (Cheng et al., 2013)
   1945..2056    +  polyA_signal   bGH poly(A) signal: bovine growth hormone polyadenylation signal
   2541..2566    -  misc_feature   MCS (fragment): pBluescript multiple cloning site
   2938..3366    +  rep_origin     f1 ori (sequence partly withheld): f1 bacteriophage origin of replication; arrow indicates direction of (+) strand synthesis
   3371..3393    +  promoter       SV40 promoter (fragment): SV40 enhancer and early promoter
   3394..3585    +  promoter       SV40 promoter: SV40 early promoter
   3612..3710    +  CDS            ble (fragment): BLE_KLEPN - Experimental evidence at protein level: Swiss-Prot protein existence level 1. Binding protein with a strong affinity to the bleomycin family of antibiotics. Binds to CL990; an antimitotic-antibiotic compound. From Klebsiella pneumoniae.
   3705..3826    +  polyA_signal   SV40 poly(A) signal: SV40 polyadenylation signal
   3899..3915    -  protein_bind   lac operator: The lac repressor binds to the lac operator to inhibit transcription in E. coli. This inhibition can be relieved by adding lactose or isopropyl-β-D-thiogalactopyranoside (IPTG). lac repressor encoded by lacI
   3923..3953    -  promoter       lac promoter: promoter for the E. coli lac operon
   3968..3989    -  protein_bind   CAP binding site: CAP binding activates transcription in the presence of cAMP. E. coli catabolite activator protein
   4002..4094    -  CDS            lacI (fragment): lac repressor; lacI; The lac repressor binds to the lac operator to inhibit transcription in E. coli. This inhibition can be relieved by adding lactose or isopropyl-β-D-thiogalactopyranoside (IPTG).
   4277..4865    -  rep_origin     ori: high-copy-number ColE1/pMB1/pBR322/pUC origin of replication
   5036..5896    -  CDS            AmpR: β-lactamase; bla; confers resistance to ampicillin, carbenicillin, and related antibiotics
   5897..6001    -  promoter       AmpR promoter: bla
