[The description below was written by a language model from this plasmid's Addgene catalogue record and pLannotate feature annotations shown in this document.]
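Description:
pJM582 is a 6,382 nt mammalian expression plasmid built in the TUPV2 backbone (derived from pJM451, which carried an EF1α-driven EBFP2-P2A-BlastR cassette) and intended for synthetic biology work in mammalian cells. It is propagated in E. coli from a high-copy ColE1/pUC-type origin under ampicillin selection, with β-lactamase expressed from its own bla promoter. The backbone also contains an f1 bacteriophage origin, which permits single-stranded DNA production, and residual lac promoter/operator and lacI fragments that are cloning-vector remnants with no evident role in the payload.

The payload is a synthetic transcription factor, 3xFLAG-NLS-VP64-ZF2, cloned between retained NheI and NotI sites. It is transcribed constitutively from the human EF1α promoter, annotated here as the core promoter followed by intron A segments, and is terminated by the bovine growth hormone polyadenylation signal. The fusion combines an N-terminal 3xFLAG epitope for detection, a nuclear localization signal, the VP64 activation domain (tandem repeats of the minimal herpes simplex VP16 activation motif; the automated annotation picks up only short fragments of the FLAG and VP16-repeat sequences), and a zinc finger DNA-binding domain designated ZF2. Such a protein would be expected to activate promoters carrying cognate ZF2 binding sites, although the record does not describe the matching reporter or target. The short hit labelled as a TRE3GV promoter fragment is probably only local sequence similarity rather than a functional Tet-responsive element.

Downstream, an SV40 early promoter is followed by only a short ble fragment and an SV40 poly(A) signal, so no intact mammalian selection marker is annotated. The plasmid serves as a constitutive activator component for engineered mammalian genetic programs.
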