Addgene plasmid #161543: pJM582 EF1α 3xFLAG-NLS-VP64-ZF2 in TUPV2
Purpose: Constitutive expression of 3xFLAG-NLS-VP64-ZF2 under the EF1α promoter
Depositing lab: Joshua Leonard. Depositing organization: Northwestern University. Publication: Model-guided design of mammalian genetic programs. Muldoon JJ, Kandula V, Hong M, Donahue PS, Boucher JD, Bagheri N, Leonard JN. Sci Adv. 2021 Feb 19;7(8). pii: 7/8/eabe9375. doi: 10.1126/sciadv.abe9375. Print 2021 Feb. PubMed 33608279.
Backbone
  Vector backbone: pJM451 EF1α EBFP2-P2A-BlastR (TUPV2)
  Vector type: Mammalian Expression, Synthetic Biology
Growth in bacteria
  Bacterial resistance: Ampicillin, 100 μg/mL
  Growth temperature: 37°C
  Growth strain: DH5alpha
  Copy number: High Copy
Gene/Insert
  Gene/Insert name: 3xFLAG-NLS-VP64-ZF2
  Species: Synthetic
  Promoter: EF1α
  Tag / fusion protein: 3x-FLAG (N terminal on insert)
  Cloning method: Restriction Enzyme; 5′ cloning site NheI (not destroyed); 3′ cloning site NotI (not destroyed)
  Sequencing primers: 5′ CCATTTCAGGTGTCGTGAGAGCTC; 3′ CAGTGGGAGTGGCACCTTCC
Terms and licenses: Academic/Nonprofit Terms; Industry Terms: Not Available to Industry
How to cite: pJM582 EF1α 3xFLAG-NLS-VP64-ZF2 in TUPV2 was a gift from Joshua Leonard (Addgene plasmid # 161543 ; http://n2t.net/addgene:161543 ; RRID:Addgene_161543)
