>Addgene plasmid #161543 | pJM582 EF1α 3xFLAG-NLS-VP64-ZF2 in TUPV2 | depositor partial sequence | sequence record 313004 | 3xFLAG-NLS-VP64-ZF2 gene
ATGGATTATAAGGATCACGATGGCGACTACAAGGACCACGATATTGACTACAAAGACGATGACGATAAAA
TGGCTCCTAAGAAAAAGCGCAAAGTCGGTATCCATGGCGTTCCCGGATCAGACGCATTGGACGATTTTGA
TCTGGATATGCTGGGAAGTGACGCCCTCGATGATTTTGACCTTGACATGCTTGGTTCGGATGCCCTTGAT
GACTTTGACCTCGACATGCTCGGCAGTGACGCCCTTGATGATTTCGACCTGGACATGCTGATTAACTCTA
GAAGTTCCGGATCTTCTGGTTCTGGTTCTGGTTCAGGATCCGGTACCGGTGGAGCTAGACCCGGGGAGCG
CCCCTTCCAGTGTCGCATTTGCATGCGGAACTTTTCGAGAAATTTCATTTTGCAAAGACATACCCGTACT
CATACCGGTGAAAAACCGTTTCAGTGTCGGATCTGTATGCGAAATTTCTCCGATAGAGCTAATTTGAGGA
GGCATCTGCGTACGCACACCGGCGAGAAGCCATTCCAATGCCGAATATGCATGCGCAACTTCAGTAGACA
TGATCAATTGACTAGACACCTAAAAACCCACCTGAGAGGATCTTAA
